>Addgene plasmid #103815 | pCIBN-EYFP | depositor full sequence | sequence record 196704 | Full Sequence
TAGTTATTAATAGTAATCAATTACGGGGTCATTAGTTCATAGCCCATATATGGAGTTCCGCGTTACATAA
CTTACGGTAAATGGCCCGCCTGGCTGACCGCCCAACGACCCCCGCCCATTGACGTCAATAATGACGTATG
TTCCCATAGTAACGCCAATAGGGACTTTCCATTGACGTCAATGGGTGGAGTATTTACGGTAAACTGCCCA
CTTGGCAGTACATCAAGTGTATCATATGCCAAGTACGCCCCCTATTGACGTCAATGACGGTAAATGGCCC
GCCTGGCATTATGCCCAGTACATGACCTTATGGGACTTTCCTACTTGGCAGTACATCTACGTATTAGTCA
TCGCTATTACCATGGTGATGCGGTTTTGGCAGTACATCAATGGGCGTGGATAGCGGTTTGACTCACGGGG
ATTTCCAAGTCTCCACCCCATTGACGTCAATGGGAGTTTGTTTTGGCACCAAAATCAACGGGACTTTCCA
AAATGTCGTAACAACTCCGCCCCATTGACGCAAATGGGCGGTAGGCGTGTACGGTGGGAGGTCTATATAA
GCAGAGCTGGTTTAGTGAACCGTCAGATCCGCTAGCGCTCGCCACCATGAATGGAGCTATAGGAGGTGAC
CTTTTGCTCAATTTTCCTGACATGTCGGTCCTAGAGCGCCAAAGGGCTCACCTCAAGTACCTCAATCCCA
CCTTTGATTCTCCTCTCGCCGGCTTCTTTGCCGATTCTTCAATGATTACCGGCGGCGAGATGGACAGCTA
TCTTTCGACTGCCGGTTTGAATCTTCCGATGATGTACGGTGAGACGACGGTGGAAGGTGATTCAAGACTC
TCAATTTCGCCGGAAACGACGCTTGGGACTGGAAATTTCAAGGCAGCGAAGTTTGATACAGAGACTAAGG
ATTGTAATGAGGCGGCGAAGAAGATGACGATGAACAGAGATGACCTAGTAGAAGAAGGAGAAGAAGAGAA
GTCGAAAATAACAGAGCAAAACAATGGGAGCACAAAAAGCATCAAGAAGATGAAACACAAAGCCAAGAAA
GAAGAGAACAATTTCTCTAATGATTCATCTAAAGTGACGAAGGAATTGGAGAAAACGGATTATATTCATG
GACCGGTCGCCACCATGGTGAGCAAGGGCGAGGAGCTGTTCACCGGGGTGGTGCCCATCCTGGTCGAGCT
GGACGGCGACGTAAACGGCCACAAGTTCAGCGTGTCCGGCGAGGGCGAGGGCGATGCCACCTACGGCAAG
CTGACCCTGAAGTTCATCTGCACCACCGGCAAGCTGCCCGTGCCCTGGCCCACCCTCGTGACCACCTTCG
GCTACGGCCTGCAGTGCTTCGCCCGCTACCCCGACCACATGAAGCAGCACGACTTCTTCAAGTCCGCCAT
GCCCGAAGGCTACGTCCAGGAGCGCACCATCTTCTTCAAGGACGACGGCAACTACAAGACCCGCGCCGAG
GTGAAGTTCGAGGGCGACACCCTGGTGAACCGCATCGAGCTGAAGGGCATCGACTTCAAGGAGGACGGCA
ACATCCTGGGGCACAAGCTGGAGTACAACTACAACAGCCACAACGTCTATATCATGGCCGACAAGCAGAA
GAACGGCATCAAGGTGAACTTCAAGATCCGCCACAACATCGAGGACGGCAGCGTGCAGCTCGCCGACCAC
TACCAGCAGAACACCCCCATCGGCGACGGCCCCGTGCTGCTGCCCGACAACCACTACCTGAGCTACCAGT
CCGCCCTGAGCAAAGACCCCAACGAGAAGCGCGATCACATGGTCCTGCTGGAGTTCGTGACCGCCGCCGG
GATCACTCTCGGCATGGACGAGCTGTACAAGTCCGGACTCAGATCTCGAGCTCAAGCTTCGAATTCTGCA
GTCGACGGTACCGCGGGCCCGGGATCCACCGGATCTAGATAACTGATCATAATCAGCCATACCACATTTG
TAGAGGTTTTACTTGCTTTAAAAAACCTCCCACACCTCCCCCTGAACCTGAAACATAAAATGAATGCAAT
TGTTGTTGTTAACTTGTTTATTGCAGCTTATAATGGTTACAAATAAAGCAATAGCATCACAAATTTCACA
AATAAAGCATTTTTTTCACTGCATTCTAGTTGTGGTTTGTCCAAACTCATCAATGTATCTTAAGGCGTAA
ATTGTAAGCGTTAATATTTTGTTAAAATTCGCGTTAAATTTTTGTTAAATCAGCTCATTTTTTAACCAAT
AGGCCGAAATCGGCAAAATCCCTTATAAATCAAAAGAATAGACCGAGATAGGGT
[37 nt withheld, positions 2295-2331]
AAAGAACGTGGACTCCAACGTCAAAGG
[49 nt withheld, positions 2359-2407]
T
[91 nt withheld, positions 2409-2499]
G
[124 nt withheld, positions 2501-2624]
CAGGTGGCACTTTTCGGGGAAATGTGCGCGGAACCCCTATTTGTTTATTTTTCTAAATACATTCAAATAT
GTATCCGCTCATGAGACAATAACCCTGATAAATGCTTCAATAATATTGAAAAAGGAAGAGTCCTGAGGCG
GAAAGAACCAGCTGTGGAATGTGTGTCAGTTAGGGTGTGGAAAGTCCCCAGGCTCCCCAGCAGGCAGAAG
TATGCAAAGCATGCATCTCAATTAGTCAGCAACCAGGTGTGGAAAGTCCCCAGGCTCCCCAGCAGGCAGA
AGTATGCAAAGCATGCATCTCAATTAGTCAGCAACCATAGTCCCGCCCCTAACTCCGCCCATCCCGCCCC
TAACTCCGCCCAGTTCCGCCCATTCTCCGCCCCATGGCTGACTAATTTTTTTTATTTATGCAGAGGCCGA
GGCCGCCTCGGCCTCTGAGCTATTCCAGAAGTAGTGAGGAGGCTTTTTTGGAGGCCTAGGCTTTTGCAAA
GATCGATCAAGAGACAGGATGAGGATCGTTTCGCATGATTGAACAAGATGGATTGCACGCAGGTTCTCCG
GCCGCTTGGGTGGAGAGGCTATTCGGCTATGACTGGGCACAACAGACAATCGGCTGCTCTGATGCCGCCG
TGTTCCGGCTGTCAGCGCAGGGGCGCCCGGTTCTTTTTGTCAAGACCGACCTGTCCGGTGCCCTGAATGA
ACTGCAAGACGAGGCAGCGCGGCTATCGTGGCTGGCCACGACGGGCGTTCCTTGCGCAGCTGTGCTCGAC
GTTGTCACTGAAGCGGGAAGGGACTGGCTGCTATTGGGCGAAGTGCCGGGGCAGGATCTCCTGTCATCTC
ACCTTGCTCCTGCCGAGAAAGTATCCATCATGGCTGATGCAATGCGGCGGCTGCATACGCTTGATCCGGC
TACCTGCCCATTCGACCACCAAGCGAAACATCGCATCGAGCGAGCACGTACTCGGATGGAAGCCGGTCTT
GTCGATCAGGATGATCTGGACGAAGAGCATCAGGGGCTCGCGCCAGCCGAACTGTTCGCCAGGCTCAAGG
CGAGCATGCCCGACGGCGAGGATCTCGTCGTGACCCATGGCGATGCCTGCTTGCCGAATATCATGGTGGA
AAATGGCCGCTTTTCTGGATTCATCGACTGTGGCCGGCTGGGTGTGGCGGACCGCTATCAGGACATAGCG
TTGGCTACCCGTGATATTGCTGAAGAGCTTGGCGGCGAATGGGCTGACCGCTTCCTCGTGCTTTACGGTA
TCGCCGCTCCCGATTCGCAGCGCATCGCCTTCTATCGCCTTCTTGACGAGTTCTTCTGAGCGGGACTCTG
GGGTTCGAAATGACCGACCAAGCGACGCCCAACCTGCCATCACGAGATTTCGATTCCACCGCCGCCTTCT
ATGAAAGGTTGGGCTTCGGAATCGTTTTCCGGGACGCCGGCTGGATGATCCTCCAGCGCGGGGATCTCAT
GCTGGAGTTCTTCGCCCACCCTAGGGGGAGGCTAACTGAAACACGGAAGGAGACAATACCGGAAGGAACC
CGCGCTATGACGGCAATAAAAAGACAGAATAAAACGCACGGTGTTGGGTCGTTTGTTCATAAACGCGGGG
TTCGGTCCCAGGGCTGGCACTCTGTCGATACCCCACCGAGACCCCATTGGGGCCAATACGCCCGCGTTTC
TTCCTTTTCCCCACCCCACCCCCCAAGTTCGGGTGAAGGCCCAGGGCTCGCAGCCAACGTCGGGGCGGCA
GGCCCTGCCATAGCCTCAGGTTACTCATATATACTTTAGATTGATTTAAAACTTCATTTTTAATTTAAAA
GGATCTAGGTGAAGATCCTTTTTGATAATCTCATGACCAAAATCCCTTAACGTGAGTTTTCGTTCCACTG
AGCGTCAGACCCCGTAGAAAAGATCAAAGGATCTTCTTGAGATCCTTTTTTTCTGCGCGTAATCTGCTGC
TTGCAAACAAAAAAACCACCGCTACCAGCGGTGGTTTGTTTGCCGGATCAAGAGCTACCAACTCTTTTTC
CGAAGGTAACTGGCTTCAGCAGAGCGCAGATACCAAATACTGTCCTTCTAGTGTAGCCGTAGTTAGGCCA
CCACTTCAAGAACTCTGTAGCACCGCCTACATACCTCGCTCTGCTAATCCTGTTACCAGTGGCTGCTGCC
AGTGGCGATAAGTCGTGTCTTACCGGGTTGGACTCAAGACGATAGTTACCGGATAAGGCGCAGCGGTCGG
GCTGAACGGGGGGTTCGTGCACACAGCCCAGCTTGGAGCGAACGACCTACACCGAACTGAGATACCTACA
GCGTGAGCTATGAGAAAGCGCCACGCTTCCCGAAGGGAGAAAGGCGGACAGGTATCCGGTAAGCGGCAGG
GTCGGAACAGGAGAGCGCACGAGGGAGCTTCCAGGGGGAAACGCCTGGTATCTTTATAGTCCTGTCGGGT
TTCGCCACCTCTGACTTGAGCGTCGATTTTTGTGATGCTCGTCAGGGGGGCGGAGCCTATGGAAAAACGC
CAGCAACGCGGCCTTTTTACGGTTCCTGGCCTTTTGCTGGCCTTTTGCTCACATGTTCTTTCCTGCGTTA
TCCCCTGATTCTGTGGATAACCGTATTACCGCCATGCAT
Features (pLannotate 1.2.2; 15 found; start..end, strand, type, name):
     61..364     +  enhancer       CMV enhancer: human cytomegalovirus immediate early enhancer
    365..568     +  promoter       CMV promoter: human cytomegalovirus (CMV) immediate early promoter
    607..1116    +  CDS            CIBN: N-terminal portion of the CIB1 transcription factor from Arabidopsis thaliana binds to CRY2 (cryptochrome 2) that has absorbed blue light (Kennedy et al., 2010)
   1135..1851    +  CDS            EYFP: EYFP is a basic (constitutively fluorescent) green/yellow fluorescent protein published in 1996, derived from Aequorea victoria. It is reported to be a very rapidly-maturing weak dimer with high acid sensitivity.
   1852..1917    +  misc_feature   MCS: multiple cloning site
   1934..2018    +  CDS            large T antigen (fragment): large T antigen from SV40 (simian virus 40)
   2041..2162    +  polyA_signal   SV40 poly(A) signal: SV40 polyadenylation signal
   2196..2624    -  rep_origin     f1 ori (sequence partly withheld): f1 bacteriophage origin of replication; arrow indicates direction of (+) strand synthesis
   2651..2755    +  promoter       AmpR promoter: bla
   2757..3114    +  promoter       SV40 promoter: SV40 enhancer and early promoter
   3149..3943    +  CDS            NeoR/KanR: aminoglycoside phosphotransferase from Tn5; aph(3')-II (or nptII); confers resistance to neomycin, kanamycin, and G418 (Geneticin®)
   3964..4116    +  CDS            ble (fragment): BLE_KLEPN - Experimental evidence at protein level: Swiss-Prot protein existence level 1. Binding protein with a strong affinity to the bleomycin family of antibiotics. Binds to CL990; an antimitotic-antibiotic compound. From Klebsiella pneumoniae.
   4175..4222    +  polyA_signal   HSV TK poly(A) signal: herpes simplex virus thymidine kinase polyadenylation signal (Cole and Stacy, 1985)
   4313..4329    -  polyA_signal   bGH poly(A) signal (fragment): bovine growth hormone polyadenylation signal
   4551..5139    +  rep_origin     ori: high-copy-number ColE1/pMB1/pBR322/pUC origin of replication
