>Addgene plasmid #103815 | pCIBN-EYFP | addgene full sequence | sequence record 199328 | Addgene NGS Result
ATTAATAGTAATCAATTACGGGGTCATTAGTTCATAGCCCATATATGGAGTTCCGCGTTACATAACTTAC
GGTAAATGGCCCGCCTGGCTGACCGCCCAACGACCCCCGCCCATTGACGTCAATAATGACGTATGTTCCC
ATAGTAACGCCAATAGGGACTTTCCATTGACGTCAATGGGTGGAGTATTTACGGTAAACTGCCCACTTGG
CAGTACATCAAGTGTATCATATGCCAAGTACGCCCCCTATTGACGTCAATGACGGTAAATGGCCCGCCTG
GCATTATGCCCAGTACATGACCTTATGGGACTTTCCTACTTGGCAGTACATCTACGTATTAGTCATCGCT
ATTACCATGGTGATGCGGTTTTGGCAGTACATCAATGGGCGTGGATAGCGGTTTGACTCACGGGGATTTC
CAAGTCTCCACCCCATTGACGTCAATGGGAGTTTGTTTTGGCACCAAAATCAACGGGACTTTCCAAAATG
TCGTAACAACTCCGCCCCATTGACGCAAATGGGCGGTAGGCGTGTACGGTGGGAGGTCTATATAAGCAGA
GCTGGTTTAGTGAACCGTCAGATCCGCTAGCGCTCGCCACCATGAATGGAGCTATAGGAGGTGACCTTTT
GCTCAATTTTCCTGACATGTCGGTCCTAGAGCGCCAAAGGGCTCACCTCAAGTACCTCAATCCCACCTTT
GATTCTCCTCTCGCCGGCTTCTTTGCCGATTCTTCAATGATTACCGGCGGCGAGATGGACAGCTATCTTT
CGACTGCCGGTTTGAATCTTCCGATGATGTACGGTGAGACGACGGTGGAAGGTGATTCAAGACTCTCAAT
TTCGCCGGAAACGACGCTTGGGACTGGAAATTTCAAGGCAGCGAAGTTTGATACAGAGACTAAGGATTGT
AATGAGGCGGCGAAGAAGATGACGATGAACAGAGATGACCTAGTAGAAGAAGGAGAAGAAGAGAAGTCGA
AAATAACAGAGCAAAACAATGGGAGCACAAAAAGCATCAAGAAGATGAAACACAAAGCCAAGAAAGAAGA
GAACAATTTCTCTAATGATTCATCTAAAGTGACGAAGGAATTGGAGAAAACGGATTATATTCATGGACCG
GTCGCCACCATGGTGAGCAAGGGCGAGGAGCTGTTCACCGGGGTGGTGCCCATCCTGGTCGAGCTGGACG
GCGACGTAAACGGCCACAAGTTCAGCGTGTCCGGCGAGGGCGAGGGCGATGCCACCTACGGCAAGCTGAC
CCTGAAGTTCATCTGCACCACCGGCAAGCTGCCCGTGCCCTGGCCCACCCTCGTGACCACCTTCGGCTAC
GGCCTGCAGTGCTTCGCCCGCTACCCCGACCACATGAAGCAGCACGACTTCTTCAAGTCCGCCATGCCCG
AAGGCTACGTCCAGGAGCGCACCATCTTCTTCAAGGACGACGGCAACTACAAGACCCGCGCCGAGGTGAA
GTTCGAGGGCGACACCCTGGTGAACCGCATCGAGCTGAAGGGCATCGACTTCAAGGAGGACGGCAACATC
CTGGGGCACAAGCTGGAGTACAACTACAACAGCCACAACGTCTATATCATGGCCGACAAGCAGAAGAACG
GCATCAAGGTGAACTTCAAGATCCGCCACAACATCGAGGACGGCAGCGTGCAGCTCGCCGACCACTACCA
GCAGAACACCCCCATCGGCGACGGCCCCGTGCTGCTGCCCGACAACCACTACCTGAGCTACCAGTCCGCC
CTGAGCAAAGACCCCAACGAGAAGCGCGATCACATGGTCCTGCTGGAGTTCGTGACCGCCGCCGGGATCA
CTCTCGGCATGGACGAGCTGTACAAGTCCGGACTCAGATCTCGAGCTCAAGCTTCGAATTCTGCAGTCGA
CGGTACCGCGGGCCCGGGATCCACCGGATCTAGATAACTGATCATAATCAGCCATACCACATTTGTAGAG
GTTTTACTTGCTTTAAAAAACCTCCCACACCTCCCCCTGAACCTGAAACATAAAATGAATGCAATTGTTG
TTGTTAACTTGTTTATTGCAGCTTATAATGGTTACAAATAAAGCAATAGCATCACAAATTTCACAAATAA
AGCATTTTTTTCACTGCATTCTAGTTGTGGTTTGTCCAAACTCATCAATGTATCTTAAGGCGTAAATTGT
AAGCGTTAATATTTTGTTAAAATTCGCGTTAAATTTTTGTTAAATCAGCTCATTTTTTAACCAATAGGCC
GAAATCGGCAAAATCCCTTATAAATCAAAAGAATAGACCGAGATAGGGT
[37 nt withheld, positions 2290-2326]
AAAGAACGTGGACTCCAACGTCAAAGG
[49 nt withheld, positions 2354-2402]
T
[91 nt withheld, positions 2404-2494]
G
[124 nt withheld, positions 2496-2619]
CAGGTGGCACTTTTCGGGGAAATGTGCGCGGAACCCCTATTTGTTTATTTTTCTAAATACATTCAAATAT
GTATCCGCTCATGAGACAATAACCCTGATAAATGCTTCAATAATATTGAAAAAGGAAGAGTCCTGAGGCG
GAAAGAACCAGCTGTGGAATGTGTGTCAGTTAGGGTGTGGAAAGTCCCCAGGCTCCCCAGCAGGCAGAAG
TATGCAAAGCATGCATCTCAATTAGTCAGCAACCAGGTGTGGAAAGTCCCCAGGCTCCCCAGCAGGCAGA
AGTATGCAAAGCATGCATCTCAATTAGTCAGCAACCATAGTCCCGCCCCTAACTCCGCCCATCCCGCCCC
TAACTCCGCCCAGTTCCGCCCATTCTCCGCCCCATGGCTGACTAATTTTTTTTATTTATGCAGAGGCCGA
GGCCGCCTCGGCCTCTGAGCTATTCCAGAAGTAGTGAGGAGGCTTTTTTGGAGGCCTAGGCTTTTGCAAA
GATCGATCAAGAGACAGGATGAGGATCGTTTCGCATGATTGAACAAGATGGATTGCACGCAGGTTCTCCG
GCCGCTTGGGTGGAGAGGCTATTCGGCTATGACTGGGCACAACAGACAATCGGCTGCTCTGATGCCGCCG
TGTTCCGGCTGTCAGCGCAGGGGCGCCCGGTTCTTTTTGTCAAGACCGACCTGTCCGGTGCCCTGAATGA
ACTGCAAGACGAGGCAGCGCGGCTATCGTGGCTGGCCACGACGGGCGTTCCTTGCGCAGCTGTGCTCGAC
GTTGTCACTGAAGCGGGAAGGGACTGGCTGCTATTGGGCGAAGTGCCGGGGCAGGATCTCCTGTCATCTC
ACCTTGCTCCTGCCGAGAAAGTATCCATCATGGCTGATGCAATGCGGCGGCTGCATACGCTTGATCCGGC
TACCTGCCCATTCGACCACCAAGCGAAACATCGCATCGAGCGAGCACGTACTCGGATGGAAGCCGGTCTT
GTCGATCAGGATGATCTGGACGAAGAGCATCAGGGGCTCGCGCCAGCCGAACTGTTCGCCAGGCTCAAGG
CGAGCATGCCCGACGGCGAGGATCTCGTCGTGACCCATGGCGATGCCTGCTTGCCGAATATCATGGTGGA
AAATGGCCGCTTTTCTGGATTCATCGACTGTGGCCGGCTGGGTGTGGCGGACCGCTATCAGGACATAGCG
TTGGCTACCCGTGATATTGCTGAAGAGCTTGGCGGCGAATGGGCTGACCGCTTCCTCGTGCTTTACGGTA
TCGCCGCTCCCGATTCGCAGCGCATCGCCTTCTATCGCCTTCTTGACGAGTTCTTCTGAGCGGGACTCTG
GGGTTCGAAATGACCGACCAAGCGACGCCCAACCTGCCATCACGAGATTTCGATTCCACCGCCGCCTTCT
ATGAAAGGTTGGGCTTCGGAATCGTTTTCCGGGACGCCGGCTGGATGATCCTCCAGCGCGGGGATCTCAT
GCTGGAGTTCTTCGCCCACCCTAGGGGGAGGCTAACTGAAACACGGAAGGAGACAATACCGGAAGGAACC
CGCGCTATGACGGCAATAAAAAGACAGAATAAAACGCACGGTGTTGGGTCGTTTGTTCATAAACGCGGGG
TTCGGTCCCAGGGCTGGCACTCTGTCGATACCCCACCGAGACCCCATTGGGGCCAATACGCCCGCGTTTC
TTCCTTTTCCCCACCCCACCCCCCAAGTTCGGGTGAAGGCCCAGGGCTCGCAGCCAACGTCGGGGCGGCA
GGCCCTGCCATAGCCTCAGGTTACTCATATATACTTTAGATTGATTTAAAACTTCATTTTTAATTTAAAA
GGATCTAGGTGAAGATCCTTTTTGATAATCTCATGACCAAAATCCCTTAACGTGAGTTTTCGTTCCACTG
AGCGTCAGACCCCGTAGAAAAGATCAAAGGATCTTCTTGAGATCCTTTTTTTCTGCGCGTAATCTGCTGC
TTGCAAACAAAAAAACCACCGCTACCAGCGGTGGTTTGTTTGCCGGATCAAGAGCTACCAACTCTTTTTC
CGAAGGTAACTGGCTTCAGCAGAGCGCAGATACCAAATACTGTTCTTCTAGTGTAGCCGTAGTTAGGCCA
CCACTTCAAGAACTCTGTAGCACCGCCTACATACCTCGCTCTGCTAATCCTGTTACCAGTGGCTGCTGCC
AGTGGCGATAAGTCGTGTCTTACCGGGTTGGACTCAAGACGATAGTTACCGGATAAGGCGCAGCGGTCGG
GCTGAACGGGGGGTTCGTGCACACAGCCCAGCTTGGAGCGAACGACCTACACCGAACTGAGATACCTACA
GCGTGAGCTATGAGAAAGCGCCACGCTTCCCGAAGGGAGAAAGGCGGACAGGTATCCGGTAAGCGGCAGG
GTCGGAACAGGAGAGCGCACGAGGGAGCTTCCAGGGGGAAACGCCTGGTATCTTTATAGTCCTGTCGGGT
TTCGCCACCTCTGACTTGAGCGTCGATTTTTGTGATGCTCGTCAGGGGGGCGGAGCCTATGGAAAAACGC
CAGCAACGCGGCCTTTTTACGGTTCCTGGCCTTTTGCTGGCCTTTTGCTCACATGTTCTTTCCTGCGTTA
TCCCCTGATTCTGTGGATAACCGTATTACCGCCATGCATTAGTT
Features (pLannotate 1.2.2; 15 found; start..end, strand, type, name):
     56..359     +  enhancer       CMV enhancer: human cytomegalovirus immediate early enhancer
    360..563     +  promoter       CMV promoter: human cytomegalovirus (CMV) immediate early promoter
    602..1111    +  CDS            CIBN: N-terminal portion of the CIB1 transcription factor from Arabidopsis thaliana binds to CRY2 (cryptochrome 2) that has absorbed blue light (Kennedy et al., 2010)
   1130..1846    +  CDS            EYFP: EYFP is a basic (constitutively fluorescent) green/yellow fluorescent protein published in 1996, derived from Aequorea victoria. It is reported to be a very rapidly-maturing weak dimer with high acid sensitivity.
   1847..1912    +  misc_feature   MCS: multiple cloning site
   1929..2013    +  CDS            large T antigen (fragment): large T antigen from SV40 (simian virus 40)
   2036..2157    +  polyA_signal   SV40 poly(A) signal: SV40 polyadenylation signal
   2191..2619    -  rep_origin     f1 ori (sequence partly withheld): f1 bacteriophage origin of replication; arrow indicates direction of (+) strand synthesis
   2646..2750    +  promoter       AmpR promoter: bla
   2752..3109    +  promoter       SV40 promoter: SV40 enhancer and early promoter
   3144..3938    +  CDS            NeoR/KanR: aminoglycoside phosphotransferase from Tn5; aph(3')-II (or nptII); confers resistance to neomycin, kanamycin, and G418 (Geneticin®)
   3959..4111    +  CDS            ble (fragment): BLE_KLEPN - Experimental evidence at protein level: Swiss-Prot protein existence level 1. Binding protein with a strong affinity to the bleomycin family of antibiotics. Binds to CL990; an antimitotic-antibiotic compound. From Klebsiella pneumoniae.
   4170..4217    +  polyA_signal   HSV TK poly(A) signal: herpes simplex virus thymidine kinase polyadenylation signal (Cole and Stacy, 1985)
   4308..4324    -  polyA_signal   bGH poly(A) signal (fragment): bovine growth hormone polyadenylation signal
   4546..5134    +  rep_origin     ori: high-copy-number ColE1/pMB1/pBR322/pUC origin of replication
