[The description below was written by a language model from this plasmid's Addgene catalogue record and pLannotate feature annotations shown in this document.]
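Description:
pCIBN-EYFP is a mammalian expression plasmid built on the Clontech pEYFP-C1 backbone, about 5.25 kb in total. It expresses CIBN, the N-terminal portion of the Arabidopsis thaliana transcription factor CIB1, fused to the yellow fluorescent protein EYFP. The CIBN fragment was inserted between the AfeI and AgeI sites, upstream of the backbone's EYFP coding sequence, so EYFP sits at the C-terminus of the fusion. Transcription is driven by the human cytomegalovirus immediate early enhancer and promoter and terminated by the SV40 polyadenylation signal. The original multiple cloning site remains downstream of EYFP.

In bacteria the plasmid replicates from a high-copy ColE1/pUC-type origin, and it also carries an f1 phage origin. A single Tn5 NeoR/KanR (aminoglycoside phosphotransferase) cassette provides selection in both hosts. A bacterial bla-type promoter drives it for kanamycin resistance in E. coli, and the SV40 enhancer/early promoter, paired with the HSV TK polyadenylation signal, drives it for G418 selection in mammalian cells. The two annotated sequence records, one from the depositor and one from repository sequencing, have the same length and feature order and differ only by a five-nucleotide offset in numbering. The short large T antigen, ble and bGH poly(A) fragments are most likely annotation hits to residual backbone sequence rather than functional elements.

CIBN binds cryptochrome 2 (CRY2) once CRY2 has absorbed blue light. The record describes this plasmid as the soluble component of the BLInCR system, able to interact with PHR (CRY2 photolyase homology region) constructs upon blue-light illumination. The EYFP tag allows the fusion protein's localization to be followed in living cells, in the context of the associated work on light-controlled transcription.
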