Addgene plasmid #103815: pCIBN-EYFP
Purpose: Soluble BLInCR construct that can interact with PHR constructs upon illumination with blue light
Depositing lab: Karsten Rippe. Depositing organization: Deutsches Krebsforschungszentrum (DKFZ). Publication: Real-time observation of light-controlled transcription in living cells. Rademacher A, Erdel F, Trojanowski J, Schumacher S, Rippe K. J Cell Sci. 2017 Dec 15;130(24):4213-4224. doi: 10.1242/jcs.205534. Epub 2017 Nov 9. PubMed 29122982.
Backbone
  Vector backbone: pEYFP-C1
  Backbone manufacturer: Clontech
  Backbone size w/o insert (bp): 4725
  Vector type: Mammalian Expression
  Selectable markers: Neomycin (select with G418)
Growth in bacteria
  Bacterial resistance: Kanamycin, 50 μg/mL
  Growth temperature: 37°C
  Growth strain: DH5alpha
  Copy number: High Copy
Gene/Insert
  Gene/Insert name: CIBN (alt name: N-terminus of CIB1)
  Species: A. thaliana (mustard weed)
  Insert size (bp): 528
  Entrez Gene: CIB1 (a.k.a. AT4G34530, T4L20.110, T4L20_110, cryptochrome-interacting basic-helix-loop-helix 1)
  Promoter: CMV
  Tag / fusion protein: EYFP (C terminal on backbone)
  Cloning method: Restriction Enzyme; 5′ cloning site AfeI (not destroyed); 3′ cloning site AgeI (not destroyed)
  Sequencing primers: 5′ CMV-F
Terms and licenses: Academic/Nonprofit Terms; Industry Terms: Not Available to Industry
How to cite: pCIBN-EYFP was a gift from Karsten Rippe (Addgene plasmid # 103815 ; http://n2t.net/addgene:103815 ; RRID:Addgene_103815)
