>Addgene plasmid #103815 | pCIBN-EYFP | depositor partial sequence | sequence record 196705 | CIBN
ATGAATGGAGCTATAGGAGGTGACCTTTTGCTCAATTTTCCTGACATGTCGGTCCTAGAGCGCCAAAGGG
CTCACCTCAAGTACCTCAATCCCACCTTTGATTCTCCTCTCGCCGGCTTCTTTGCCGATTCTTCAATGAT
TACCGGCGGCGAGATGGACAGCTATCTTTCGACTGCCGGTTTGAATCTTCCGATGATGTACGGTGAGACG
ACGGTGGAAGGTGATTCAAGACTCTCAATTTCGCCGGAAACGACGCTTGGGACTGGAAATTTCAAGGCAG
CGAAGTTTGATACAGAGACTAAGGATTGTAATGAGGCGGCGAAGAAGATGACGATGAACAGAGATGACCT
AGTAGAAGAAGGAGAAGAAGAGAAGTCGAAAATAACAGAGCAAAACAATGGGAGCACAAAAAGCATCAAG
AAGATGAAACACAAAGCCAAGAAAGAAGAGAACAATTTCTCTAATGATTCATCTAAAGTGACGAAGGAAT
TGGAGAAAACGGATTATATTCAT
