>Addgene plasmid #103815 | pCIBN-EYFP | depositor partial sequence | sequence record 196706 | EYFP
ATGGTGAGCAAGGGCGAGGAGCTGTTCACCGGGGTGGTGCCCATCCTGGTCGAGCTGGACGGCGACGTAA
ACGGCCACAAGTTCAGCGTGTCCGGCGAGGGCGAGGGCGATGCCACCTACGGCAAGCTGACCCTGAAGTT
CATCTGCACCACCGGCAAGCTGCCCGTGCCCTGGCCCACCCTCGTGACCACCTTCGGCTACGGCCTGCAG
TGCTTCGCCCGCTACCCCGACCACATGAAGCAGCACGACTTCTTCAAGTCCGCCATGCCCGAAGGCTACG
TCCAGGAGCGCACCATCTTCTTCAAGGACGACGGCAACTACAAGACCCGCGCCGAGGTGAAGTTCGAGGG
CGACACCCTGGTGAACCGCATCGAGCTGAAGGGCATCGACTTCAAGGAGGACGGCAACATCCTGGGGCAC
AAGCTGGAGTACAACTACAACAGCCACAACGTCTATATCATGGCCGACAAGCAGAAGAACGGCATCAAGG
TGAACTTCAAGATCCGCCACAACATCGAGGACGGCAGCGTGCAGCTCGCCGACCACTACCAGCAGAACAC
CCCCATCGGCGACGGCCCCGTGCTGCTGCCCGACAACCACTACCTGAGCTACCAGTCCGCCCTGAGCAAA
GACCCCAACGAGAAGCGCGATCACATGGTCCTGCTGGAGTTCGTGACCGCCGCCGGGATCACTCTCGGCA
TGGACGAGCTGTACAAG
